LOCUS       Exported 7084 bp ds-DNA circular SYN 12-MAY-2021
DEFINITION  synthetic circular DNA
ACCESSION   .
VERSION     .
KEYWORDS    Rictor_2 shRNA
SOURCE      synthetic DNA construct
  ORGANISM  synthetic DNA construct
REFERENCE   1 (bases 1 to 7084)
  AUTHORS   Sarbassov DD, Guertin DA, Ali SM, Sabatini DM
  TITLE     Phosphorylation and regulation of Akt/PKB by the rictor-mTOR
            complex.
  JOURNAL   Science 2005 Feb 18;307(5712):1098-101.
  PUBMED    15718470
REFERENCE   2 (bases 1 to 7084)
  AUTHORS   .
  TITLE     Direct Submission
  JOURNAL   Exported May 12, 2021 from SnapGene Server 1.1.58
            http://www.snapgene.com
FEATURES             Location/Qualifiers
     source          1..7084
                     /organism="synthetic DNA construct"
                     /mol_type="other DNA"
     protein_bind    55..76
                     /label=CAP binding site
                     /bound_moiety="E. coli catabolite activator protein"
                     /note="CAP binding activates transcription in the presence
                     of cAMP."
     promoter        91..121
                     /label=lac promoter
                     /note="promoter for the E. coli lac operon"
     protein_bind    129..145
                     /label=lac operator
                     /bound_moiety="lac repressor encoded by lacI"
                     /note="The lac repressor binds to the lac operator to
                     inhibit transcription in E. coli. This inhibition can be
                     relieved by adding lactose or
                     isopropyl-beta-D-thiogalactopyranoside (IPTG)."
     primer_bind     134..156
                     /label=M13/pUC Reverse
                     /note="In lacZ gene"
     primer_bind     153..169
                     /label=M13 rev
                     /note="common sequencing primer, one of multiple similar
                     variants"
     primer_bind     153..169
                     /label=M13 Reverse
                     /note="In lacZ gene. Also called M13-rev"
     primer_bind     188..208
                     /label=T3
                     /note="T3 promoter, forward primer"
     promoter        190..208
                     /label=T3 promoter
                     /note="promoter for bacteriophage T3 RNA polymerase"
     promoter        236..462
                     /label=RSV promoter
                     /note="Rous sarcoma virus enhancer/promoter"
     LTR             463..643
                     /label=5' LTR (truncated)
                     /note="truncated 5' long terminal repeat (LTR) from HIV-1"
     misc_feature    690..815
                     /label=HIV-1 Psi
                     /note="packaging signal of human immunodeficiency virus
                     type 1"
     misc_feature    1308..1541
                     /label=RRE
                     /note="The Rev response element (RRE) of HIV-1 allows for
                     Rev-dependent mRNA export from the nucleus to the
                     cytoplasm."
     CDS             1726..1770
                     /codon_start=1
                     /product="antigenic peptide corresponding to amino acids
                     655 to 669 of the HIV envelope protein gp41 (Lutje Hulsik
                     et al., 2013)"
                     /label=gp41 peptide
                     /note="recognized by the 2H10 single-chain llama nanobody"
                     /translation="KNEQELLELDKWASL"
     promoter        2068..2308
                     /label=U6 promoter
                     /note="RNA polymerase III promoter for human U6 snRNA"
     primer_bind     2068..2088
                     /label=hU6-F
                     /note="Human U6 promoter, forward primer"
     primer_bind     2239..2258
                     /label=LKO.1 5'
                     /note="Human U6 promoter, forward primer"
     misc_feature    2413..2530
                     /label=cPPT/CTS
                     /note="central polypurine tract and central termination
                     sequence of HIV-1"
     promoter        2579..3089
                     /label=hPGK promoter
                     /note="human phosphoglycerate kinase 1 promoter"
     primer_bind     3008..3026
                     /label=hPGK-F
                     /note="Human PGK promoter, forward primer"
     CDS             3111..3710
                     /codon_start=1
                     /gene="pac from Streptomyces alboniger"
                     /product="puromycin N-acetyltransferase"
                     /label=PuroR
                     /note="confers resistance to puromycin"
                     /translation="MTEYKPTVRLATRDDVPRAVRTLAAAFADYPATRHTVDPDRHIER
                     VTELQELFLTRVGLDIGKVWVADDGAAVAVWTTPESVEAGAVFAEIGPRMAELSGSRLA
                     AQQQMEGLLAPHRPKEPAWFLATVGVSPDHQGKGLGSAVVLPGVEAAERAGVPAFLETS
                     APRNLPFYERLGFTVTADVEVPEGPRTWCMTRKPGA"
     primer_bind     complement(3111..3130)
                     /label=Puro-R
                     /note="Puromycin resistance gene, reverse primer. Also
                     called puro-variant-R"
     primer_bind     3607..3627
                     /label=Puro-F
                     /note="Puromycin resistance gene, forward primer"
     LTR             3838..4071
                     /label=3' LTR (Delta-U3)
                     /note="self-inactivating 3' long terminal repeat (LTR) from
                     HIV-1"
     polyA_signal    4143..4264
                     /label=SV40 poly(A) signal
                     /note="SV40 polyadenylation signal"
     primer_bind     complement(4180..4199)
                     /label=SV40pA-R
                     /note="SV40 polyA, reverse primer"
     primer_bind     4234..4253
                     /label=EBV-rev
                     /note="SV40 polyA terminator, reverse primer"
     rep_origin      4304..4439
                     /label=SV40 ori
                     /note="SV40 origin of replication"
     primer_bind     4366..4385
                     /label=SV40pro-F
                     /note="SV40 promoter/origin, forward primer"
     primer_bind     complement(4459..4478)
                     /label=T7
                     /note="T7 promoter, forward primer"
     promoter        complement(4460..4478)
                     /label=T7 promoter
                     /note="promoter for bacteriophage T7 RNA polymerase"
     primer_bind     complement(4488..4505)
                     /label=M13 Forward
                     /note="In lacZ gene. Also called M13-F20 or M13 (-21)
                     Forward"
     primer_bind     complement(4488..4504)
                     /label=M13 fwd
                     /note="common sequencing primer, one of multiple similar
                     variants"
     primer_bind     complement(4497..4519)
                     /label=M13/pUC Forward
                     /note="In lacZ gene"
     rep_origin      4646..5101
                     /direction=RIGHT
                     /label=f1 ori
                     /note="f1 bacteriophage origin of replication; arrow
                     indicates direction of (+) strand synthesis"
     primer_bind     complement(4733..4752)
                     /label=F1ori-R
                     /note="F1 origin, reverse primer"
     primer_bind     4943..4964
                     /label=F1ori-F
                     /note="F1 origin, forward primer"
     promoter        5127..5231
                     /gene="bla"
                     /label=AmpR promoter
     CDS             5232..6092
                     /codon_start=1
                     /gene="bla"
                     /product="beta-lactamase"
                     /label=AmpR
                     /note="confers resistance to ampicillin, carbenicillin, and
                     related antibiotics"
                     /translation="MSIQHFRVALIPFFAAFCLPVFAHPETLVKVKDAEDQLGARVGYI
                     ELDLNSGKILESFRPEERFPMMSTFKVLLCGAVLSRIDAGQEQLGRRIHYSQNDLVEYS
                     PVTEKHLTDGMTVRELCSAAITMSDNTAANLLLTTIGGPKELTAFLHNMGDHVTRLDRW
                     EPELNEAIPNDERDTTMPVAMATTLRKLLTGELLTLASRQQLIDWMEADKVAGPLLRSA
                     LPAGWFIADKSGAGERGSRGIIAALGPDGKPSRIVVIYTTGSQATMDERNRQIAEIGAS
                     LIKHW"
     primer_bind     complement(5450..5469)
                     /label=Amp-R
                     /note="Ampicillin resistance gene, reverse primer"
     rep_origin      6263..6851
                     /direction=RIGHT
                     /label=ori
                     /note="high-copy-number ColE1/pMB1/pBR322/pUC origin of
                     replication"
     primer_bind     6752..6771
                     /label=pBR322ori-F
                     /note="pBR322 origin, forward primer"
     primer_bind     7005..7022
                     /label=L4440
                     /note="L4440 vector, forward primer"
ORIGIN
        1 cagctggcac gacaggtttc ccgactggaa agcgggcagt gagcgcaacg caattaatgt
       61 gagttagctc actcattagg caccccaggc tttacacttt atgcttccgg ctcgtatgtt
      121 gtgtggaatt gtgagcggat aacaatttca cacaggaaac agctatgacc atgattacgc
      181 caagcgcgca attaaccctc actaaaggga acaaaagctg gagctgcaag cttaatgtag
      241 tcttatgcaa tactcttgta gtcttgcaac atggtaacga tgagttagca acatgcctta
      301 caaggagaga aaaagcaccg tgcatgccga ttggtggaag taaggtggta cgatcgtgcc
      361 ttattaggaa ggcaacagac gggtctgaca tggattggac gaaccactga attgccgcat
      421 tgcagagata ttgtatttaa gtgcctagct cgatacataa acgggtctct ctggttagac
      481 cagatctgag cctgggagct ctctggctaa ctagggaacc cactgcttaa gcctcaataa
      541 agcttgcctt gagtgcttca agtagtgtgt gcccgtctgt tgtgtgactc tggtaactag
      601 agatccctca gaccctttta gtcagtgtgg aaaatctcta gcagtggcgc ccgaacaggg
      661 acttgaaagc gaaagggaaa ccagaggagc tctctcgacg caggactcgg cttgctgaag
      721 cgcgcacggc aagaggcgag gggcggcgac tggtgagtac gccaaaaatt ttgactagcg
      781 gaggctagaa ggagagagat gggtgcgaga gcgtcagtat taagcggggg agaattagat
      841 cgcgatggga aaaaattcgg ttaaggccag ggggaaagaa aaaatataaa ttaaaacata
      901 tagtatgggc aagcagggag ctagaacgat tcgcagttaa tcctggcctg ttagaaacat
      961 cagaaggctg tagacaaata ctgggacagc tacaaccatc ccttcagaca ggatcagaag
     1021 aacttagatc attatataat acagtagcaa ccctctattg tgtgcatcaa aggatagaga
     1081 taaaagacac caaggaagct ttagacaaga tagaggaaga gcaaaacaaa agtaagacca
     1141 ccgcacagca agcggccgct gatcttcaga cctggaggag gagatatgag ggacaattgg
     1201 agaagtgaat tatataaata taaagtagta aaaattgaac cattaggagt agcacccacc
     1261 aaggcaaaga gaagagtggt gcagagagaa aaaagagcag tgggaatagg agctttgttc
     1321 cttgggttct tgggagcagc aggaagcact atgggcgcag cgtcaatgac gctgacggta
     1381 caggccagac aattattgtc tggtatagtg cagcagcaga acaatttgct gagggctatt
     1441 gaggcgcaac agcatctgtt gcaactcaca gtctggggca tcaagcagct ccaggcaaga
     1501 atcctggctg tggaaagata cctaaaggat caacagctcc tggggatttg gggttgctct
     1561 ggaaaactca tttgcaccac tgctgtgcct tggaatgcta gttggagtaa taaatctctg
     1621 gaacagattt ggaatcacac gacctggatg gagtgggaca gagaaattaa caattacaca
     1681 agcttaatac actccttaat tgaagaatcg caaaaccagc aagaaaagaa tgaacaagaa
     1741 ttattggaat tagataaatg ggcaagtttg tggaattggt ttaacataac aaattggctg
     1801 tggtatataa aattattcat aatgatagta ggaggcttgg taggtttaag aatagttttt
     1861 gctgtacttt ctatagtgaa tagagttagg cagggatatt caccattatc gtttcagacc
     1921 cacctcccaa ccccgagggg acccgacagg cccgaaggaa tagaagaaga aggtggagag
     1981 agagacagag acagatccat tcgattagtg aacggatctc gacggtatcg atcacgagac
     2041 tagcctcgag cggccgcccc cttcaccgag ggcctatttc ccatgattcc ttcatatttg
     2101 catatacgat acaaggctgt tagagagata attggaatta atttgactgt aaacacaaag
     2161 atattagtac aaaatacgtg acgtagaaag taataatttc ttgggtagtt tgcagtttta
     2221 aaattatgtt ttaaaatgga ctatcatatg cttaccgtaa cttgaaagta tttcgatttc
     2281 ttggctttat atatcttgtg gaaaggacga aacaccgggc agccttgaac tgtttaactt
     2341 cctgtcatta aacagttcaa ggctgctttt tgaattctcg acctcgagac aaatggcagt
     2401 attcatccac aattttaaaa gaaaaggggg gattgggggg tacagtgcag gggaaagaat
     2461 agtagacata atagcaacag acatacaaac taaagaatta caaaaacaaa ttacaaaaat
     2521 tcaaaatttt cgggtttatt acagggacag cagagatcca ctttggccgc ggctcgaggg
     2581 ggttggggtt gcgccttttc caaggcagcc ctgggtttgc gcagggacgc ggctgctctg
     2641 ggcgtggttc cgggaaacgc agcggcgccg accctgggtc tcgcacattc ttcacgtccg
     2701 ttcgcagcgt cacccggatc ttcgccgcta cccttgtggg ccccccggcg acgcttcctg
     2761 ctccgcccct aagtcgggaa ggttccttgc ggttcgcggc gtgccggacg tgacaaacgg
     2821 aagccgcacg tctcactagt accctcgcag acggacagcg ccagggagca atggcagcgc
     2881 gccgaccgcg atgggctgtg gccaatagcg gctgctcagc agggcgcgcc gagagcagcg
     2941 gccgggaagg ggcggtgcgg gaggcggggt gtggggcggt agtgtgggcc ctgttcctgc
     3001 ccgcgcggtg ttccgcattc tgcaagcctc cggagcgcac gtcggcagtc ggctccctcg
     3061 ttgaccgaat caccgacctc tctccccagg gggatccacc ggagcttacc atgaccgagt
     3121 acaagcccac ggtgcgcctc gccacccgcg acgacgtccc cagggccgta cgcaccctcg
     3181 ccgccgcgtt cgccgactac cccgccacgc gccacaccgt cgatccggac cgccacatcg
     3241 agcgggtcac cgagctgcaa gaactcttcc tcacgcgcgt cgggctcgac atcggcaagg
     3301 tgtgggtcgc ggacgacggc gccgcggtgg cggtctggac cacgccggag agcgtcgaag
     3361 cgggggcggt gttcgccgag atcggcccgc gcatggccga gttgagcggt tcccggctgg
     3421 ccgcgcagca acagatggaa ggcctcctgg cgccgcaccg gcccaaggag cccgcgtggt
     3481 tcctggccac cgtcggcgtc tcgcccgacc accagggcaa gggtctgggc agcgccgtcg
     3541 tgctccccgg agtggaggcg gccgagcgcg ccggggtgcc cgccttcctg gagacctccg
     3601 cgccccgcaa cctccccttc tacgagcggc tcggcttcac cgtcaccgcc gacgtcgagg
     3661 tgcccgaagg accgcgcacc tggtgcatga cccgcaagcc cggtgcctga cgcccgcccc
     3721 acgacccgca gcgcccgacc gaaaggagcg cacgacccca tgcatcggta cctttaagac
     3781 caatgactta caaggcagct gtagatctta gccacttttt aaaagaaaag gggggactgg
     3841 aagggctaat tcactcccaa cgaagacaag atctgctttt tgcttgtact gggtctctct
     3901 ggttagacca gatctgagcc tgggagctct ctggctaact agggaaccca ctgcttaagc
     3961 ctcaataaag cttgccttga gtgcttcaag tagtgtgtgc ccgtctgttg tgtgactctg
     4021 gtaactagag atccctcaga cccttttagt cagtgtggaa aatctctagc agtagtagtt
     4081 catgtcatct tattattcag tatttataac ttgcaaagaa atgaatatca gagagtgaga
     4141 ggaacttgtt tattgcagct tataatggtt acaaataaag caatagcatc acaaatttca
     4201 caaataaagc atttttttca ctgcattcta gttgtggttt gtccaaactc atcaatgtat
     4261 cttatcatgt ctggctctag ctatcccgcc cctaactccg cccatcccgc ccctaactcc
     4321 gcccagttcc gcccattctc cgccccatgg ctgactaatt ttttttattt atgcagaggc
     4381 cgaggccgcc tcggcctctg agctattcca gaagtagtga ggaggctttt ttggaggcct
     4441 agggacgtac ccaattcgcc ctatagtgag tcgtattacg cgcgctcact ggccgtcgtt
     4501 ttacaacgtc gtgactggga aaaccctggc gttacccaac ttaatcgcct tgcagcacat
     4561 ccccctttcg ccagctggcg taatagcgaa gaggcccgca ccgatcgccc ttcccaacag
     4621 ttgcgcagcc tgaatggcga atgggnnnnn nnnnnnnnnn nnnnnnnnnn nnnnnnnnnn
     4681 nnnnnnnnnn nnnnnnnnnn nnnnnnnnnn nnnnnnnnnn nnnnnnnnnn nnnnnnnnnn
     4741 nnnnnnnnnn nnnnnnnnnn nnnnnnnnnc nnnnnnnnnn nnnnnnnnnn nnnnnnnnnn
     4801 nnnnnnnnnn nnnnnnnnnn nnnnnnnnnn nnnnnnnnnn nnnnnnnnnn nnnnnnnnnn
     4861 nannnnnnnn nnnnnnnnnn nnnnnnnnnn nnnnnnnnnn nnnnnnnnnn ncctttgacg
     4921 ttggagtcca cgttctttaa tagtggactc ttgttccaaa ctggaacaac actcaaccct
     4981 atctcggtct attcttttga tttataaggg attttgccga tttcggccta ttggttaaaa
     5041 aatgagctga tttaacaaaa atttaacgcg aattttaaca aaatattaac gcttacaatt
     5101 taggtggcac ttttcgggga aatgtgcgcg gaacccctat ttgtttattt ttctaaatac
     5161 attcaaatat gtatccgctc atgagacaat aaccctgata aatgcttcaa taatattgaa
     5221 aaaggaagag tatgagtatt caacatttcc gtgtcgccct tattcccttt tttgcggcat
     5281 tttgccttcc tgtttttgct cacccagaaa cgctggtgaa agtaaaagat gctgaagatc
     5341 agttgggtgc acgagtgggt tacatcgaac tggatctcaa cagcggtaag atccttgaga
     5401 gttttcgccc cgaagaacgt tttccaatga tgagcacttt taaagttctg ctatgtggcg
     5461 cggtattatc ccgtattgac gccgggcaag agcaactcgg tcgccgcata cactattctc
     5521 agaatgactt ggttgagtac tcaccagtca cagaaaagca tcttacggat ggcatgacag
     5581 taagagaatt atgcagtgct gccataacca tgagtgataa cactgcggcc aacttacttc
     5641 tgacaacgat cggaggaccg aaggagctaa ccgctttttt gcacaacatg ggggatcatg
     5701 taactcgcct tgatcgttgg gaaccggagc tgaatgaagc cataccaaac gacgagcgtg
     5761 acaccacgat gcctgtagca atggcaacaa cgttgcgcaa actattaact ggcgaactac
     5821 ttactctagc ttcccggcaa caattaatag actggatgga ggcggataaa gttgcaggac
     5881 cacttctgcg ctcggccctt ccggctggct ggtttattgc tgataaatct ggagccggtg
     5941 agcgtgggtc tcgcggtatc attgcagcac tggggccaga tggtaagccc tcccgtatcg
     6001 tagttatcta cacgacgggg agtcaggcaa ctatggatga acgaaataga cagatcgctg
     6061 agataggtgc ctcactgatt aagcattggt aactgtcaga ccaagtttac tcatatatac
     6121 tttagattga tttaaaactt catttttaat ttaaaaggat ctaggtgaag atcctttttg
     6181 ataatctcat gaccaaaatc ccttaacgtg agttttcgtt ccactgagcg tcagaccccg
     6241 tagaaaagat caaaggatct tcttgagatc ctttttttct gcgcgtaatc tgctgcttgc
     6301 aaacaaaaaa accaccgcta ccagcggtgg tttgtttgcc ggatcaagag ctaccaactc
     6361 tttttccgaa ggtaactggc ttcagcagag cgcagatacc aaatactgtt cttctagtgt
     6421 agccgtagtt aggccaccac ttcaagaact ctgtagcacc gcctacatac ctcgctctgc
     6481 taatcctgtt accagtggct gctgccagtg gcgataagtc gtgtcttacc gggttggact
     6541 caagacgata gttaccggat aaggcgcagc ggtcgggctg aacggggggt tcgtgcacac
     6601 agcccagctt ggagcgaacg acctacaccg aactgagata cctacagcgt gagctatgag
     6661 aaagcgccac gcttcccgaa gggagaaagg cggacaggta tccggtaagc ggcagggtcg
     6721 gaacaggaga gcgcacgagg gagcttccag ggggaaacgc ctggtatctt tatagtcctg
     6781 tcgggtttcg ccacctctga cttgagcgtc gatttttgtg atgctcgtca ggggggcgga
     6841 gcctatggaa aaacgccagc aacgcggcct ttttacggtt cctggccttt tgctggcctt
     6901 ttgctcacat gttctttcct gcgttatccc ctgattctgt ggataaccgt attaccgcct
     6961 ttgagtgagc tgataccgct cgccgcagcc gaacgaccga gcgcagcgag tcagtgagcg
     7021 aggaagcgga agagcgccca atacgcaaac cgcctctccc cgcgcgttgg ccgattcatt
     7081 aatg
//
