[The description below was written by a language model from this plasmid's Addgene catalogue record and the feature table of its GenBank file.]
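Description:
Rictor_2 shRNA is a lentiviral RNAi plasmid built on the pLKO.1 backbone and designed to knock down human RICTOR, the defining subunit of the rictor–mTOR complex. A roughly 60 bp hairpin-encoding oligonucleotide was ligated between the AgeI and EcoRI sites (the AgeI site was destroyed in cloning), placing it directly downstream of the human U6 RNA polymerase III promoter. The hairpin itself is not annotated in the 7,084 bp feature table, but it falls in the gap between the U6 promoter and the cPPT/CTS element. Pol III transcription yields a short stem-loop RNA that the cell processes into an siRNA against the RICTOR transcript.

The transfer cassette is a self-inactivating HIV-1 design. An RSV promoter fused to a truncated 5' LTR drives genomic RNA production in packaging cells, followed by the Psi packaging signal, the RRE for Rev-dependent nuclear export, cPPT/CTS to aid nuclear import of the provirus, and a ΔU3 3' LTR that leaves the integrated provirus without LTR promoter activity. Within the provirus, a human PGK promoter expresses puromycin N-acetyltransferase, allowing selection of transduced mammalian cells with puromycin. Outside the LTRs lie an SV40 poly(A) signal and SV40 origin, an f1 origin, flanking T3/T7 and lac-derived sequences, a high-copy ColE1/pUC-type origin, and the ampicillin resistance gene for propagation in E. coli.

The plasmid is used to produce lentivirus for stable RICTOR depletion, as in the associated study of Akt/PKB phosphorylation by the rictor–mTOR complex. The depositor notes that this construct is called Rictor_1 in that paper.
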