Addgene plasmid #1854: Rictor_2 shRNA
Depositing lab: David Sabatini. Depositing organization: Whitehead Institute for Biomedical Research. Publication: Phosphorylation and regulation of Akt/PKB by the rictor-mTOR complex. Sarbassov DD, Guertin DA, Ali SM, Sabatini DM. Science 2005 Feb 18;307(5712):1098-101. 10.1126/science.1106148 PubMed 15718470.
Backbone
  Vector backbone: pLKO.1
  Backbone manufacturer: Stewart SA, RNA 2003 Apr; 9(4):493-501.
  Backbone size w/o insert (bp): 7032
  Vector type: Mammalian Expression, Lentiviral, RNAi
  Selectable markers: Puromycin
Growth in bacteria
  Bacterial resistance: Ampicillin, 100 μg/mL
  Growth temperature: 37°C
  Growth strain: Unknown
  Growth instructions: XL10-Gold Ultracompetent Cells from Stratagene. 37oC.
  Copy number: Unknown
Gene/Insert
  Gene/Insert name: Rictor (alt names: shRNA Rictor; 333B Rictor_2)
  gRNA/shRNA sequence: 5'-CGGGCAGCCTTGAACTGTTTAACTTCCTGTCATTAAACAGTTCAAGGCTGCTTTTTGAATT-3'
  Species: H. sapiens (human)
  Insert size (bp): 60
  GenBank ID: NM_152756
  Entrez Gene: RICTOR (a.k.a. AVO3, PIA, hAVO3)
  Cloning method: Restriction Enzyme; 5′ cloning site AgeI (destroyed during cloning); 3′ cloning site EcoRI (not destroyed)
  Sequencing primers: 5′ LKO.1 5'
Terms and licenses: Academic/Nonprofit Terms; Industry Terms: Not Available to Industry
Depositor comments: This plasmid is referred to as Rictor_1 in the science paper. Sense: 5
How to cite: Rictor_2 shRNA was a gift from David Sabatini (Addgene plasmid # 1854 ; http://n2t.net/addgene:1854 ; RRID:Addgene_1854)
