>Addgene plasmid #1854 | Rictor_2 shRNA | addgene partial sequence | sequence record 153856 | LKO1-5
ATATATCTTGTGGAAAGGACGAAACACCGGGCAGCCTTGAACTGTTTAACTTCCTGTCATTAAACAGTTC
AAGGCTGCTTTTTGAATTCTCGACCTCGAGACAAATGGCAGTATTCATCCACAATTTTAAAAGAAAAGGG
GGGATTGGGGGGTACAGTGCAGGGGAAAGAATAGTAGACATAATAGCAACAGACATACAAACTAAAGAAT
TACAAAAACAAATTACAAAAATTCAAAATTTTCGGGTTTATTACAGGGACAGCAGAGATCCACTTTGGCC
GCGGCTCGAGGGGGTTGGGGTTGCGCCTTTTCCAAGGCAGCCCTGGGTTTGCGCAGGGACGCGGCTGCTC
TGGGCGTGGTTCCGGGAAACGCAGCGGCGCCGACCCTGGGTCTCGCACATTCTTCACGTCCGTTCGCAGC
GTCACCCGGATCTTCGCCGCTACCCTTGTGGGCCCCCCGGCGACGCTTCCTGCTCCGCCCCTAAGTCGGG
AAGGTTCCTTGCGGTTCGCGGCGTGCCGGACGTGACAAACGGAAGCCGCACGTCTCACTAGTACCCTCGC
AGACGGACAGCGCCAGGGAGCAATGGCAGCGCGCCGACCGCGATGGGCTGTGGCCAATAGCGGCTGCTCA
GCAGGGCGCGCCGAGAGCAGCGGCCGGGAAGGGGCGGTGCGGGAGGCGGGGTGTGGGGCGGTAGTGTGGG
CCCTGTTCCTGCCCGCGCGGTGTTCCGCATTCTGCAAGCCTCCGGAGCGCACGTCGGCAGTCGGCTCCCT
CGTTGACCGAAT
